Addgene plasmid #101365: pDD2015
Purpose: Name: pCBR-K14ΔTATA. K14 TATA box mutation in pCBR-K14 (pDD2005).
Depositing lab: Dirk Dittmer. Depositing organization: University of North Carolina at Chapel Hill. Publication: Quantitative analysis of the bidirectional viral G-protein-coupled receptor and lytic latency-associated nuclear antigen promoter of Kaposi's sarcoma-associated herpesvirus. Hilton IB, Dittmer DP. J Virol. 2012 Sep;86(18):9683-95. doi: 10.1128/JVI.00881-12. Epub 2012 Jun 27. PubMed 22740392.
Backbone
  Vector backbone: pCBR Basic
  Backbone manufacturer: Promega
  Backbone size w/o insert (bp): 5128
  Vector type: Luciferase
Growth in bacteria
  Bacterial resistance: Ampicillin, 100 μg/mL
  Growth temperature: 37°C
  Growth strain: DH5alpha
  Copy number: Unknown
Gene/Insert
  Gene/Insert name: K14 TATA box mutation in pCBR-K14 (pDD2005)
  Species: KSHV (viral)
  Mutation: K14 TATA box mutation in pCBR-K14 (pDD2005)
Terms and licenses: Academic/Nonprofit Terms; Industry Terms: Not Available to Industry
Depositor comments: Addgene's sequencing found an I124T mutation in CBRluc. This mutation is not known to affect plasmid function.
How to cite: pDD2015 was a gift from Dirk Dittmer (Addgene plasmid # 101365 ; http://n2t.net/addgene:101365 ; RRID:Addgene_101365)
