[The description below was written by a language model from this plasmid's Addgene catalogue record and pLannotate feature annotations shown in this document.]
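Description:
pDD2015, also called pCBR-K14ΔTATA, is a luciferase reporter plasmid built on the promoterless pCBR Basic backbone. It derives from the parental reporter pCBR-K14 (pDD2005) and carries a Kaposi's sarcoma-associated herpesvirus (KSHV) K14 promoter fragment in which the K14 TATA box has been mutated. The feature table does not annotate the viral promoter itself. An unannotated stretch between the multiple cloning site remnants, upstream of the luciferase open reading frame, is the likely location of the insert, though its exact boundaries and the nature of the TATA change are not stated. The sequenced record is 5,128 nt, the same figure listed as the backbone size without insert, so these catalogue values do not reveal the insert length.

The reporter is CBRluc, a human codon-optimized, red-emitting click beetle luciferase, followed by an SV40 polyadenylation signal. Upstream of the cloning region, a synthetic poly(A) signal and an RNA polymerase II transcriptional pause site from the human α2-globin gene limit read-through from the vector backbone, so that luciferase output reflects the activity of the inserted promoter. Repository sequencing found an I124T substitution in CBRluc that is not known to affect function. The plasmid is propagated in E. coli through a high-copy ColE1/pUC-type origin with ampicillin selection (β-lactamase under its own promoter), and it also has an f1 origin for single-stranded DNA production. The short large T antigen, TcR and lacZα hits are backbone fragments rather than functional genes. The associated study quantitatively analysed the bidirectional KSHV promoter driving the viral G-protein-coupled receptor and lytic LANA transcripts. This mutant fits that work as a way to test how much the K14 TATA element contributes to promoter activity relative to the wild-type reporter.
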