Features (pLannotate 1.2.2; 13 found; start..end, strand, type, name):
    325..346     -  misc_feature   MCS (fragment): pBluescript multiple cloning site
    403..2031    +  CDS            CBRluc: red-emitting variant of click beetle luciferase human codon-optimized
   2074..2195    -  polyA_signal   SV40 poly(A) signal: SV40 polyadenylation signal
   2218..2286    -  CDS            large T antigen (fragment): large T antigen from SV40 (simian virus 40)
   2302..2434    +  CDS            TcR (fragment): tetracycline efflux protein; tet; confers resistance to tetracycline
   2614..3202    -  rep_origin     ori: high-copy-number ColE1/pMB1/pBR322/pUC origin of replication
   3373..4233    -  CDS            AmpR: β-lactamase; bla; confers resistance to ampicillin, carbenicillin, and related antibiotics
   4234..4338    -  promoter       AmpR promoter: bla
   4365..4793    +  rep_origin     f1 ori (sequence partly withheld): f1 bacteriophage origin of replication; arrow indicates direction of (+) strand synthesis
   4825..4892    -  CDS            lacZα (fragment): LacZα fragment of β-galactosidase; lacZ fragment
   4951..4999    +  polyA_signal   poly(A) signal: synthetic polyadenylation signal
   5013..5104    +  misc_feature   pause site: RNA polymerase II transcriptional pause signal from the human α2 globin gene
   5112..29      -  misc_feature   MCS (fragment) (across the origin): pBluescript multiple cloning site
>Addgene plasmid #101365 | pDD2015 | addgene full sequence | sequence record 194084 | Addgene NGS Result
CGAGGTCGACGGTATCGATAAGCTTGATAGTGGGTTTGCTGGCCTTGCGTTGCCATGGATGCTACCTAGG
CAAGTCCAGATATATAATCCGGGCGTGAGAAACAGAAACGGCCAATAACCCATGTTTTTCGAAAACCACC
ACACACCTTAACACAAATCATGTACACCTGGTATTACTATTTCCCACACATCTTATAGCATTTCAAAGAT
AAGGGTGCCTTACGGGCCGCCCGAAACAAGTGGGCGGGCGCTACTCACTGTTCTCGAGTCAGCCGGACCA
AGCTGCTGCTCTTGGGGACGTGACTGCTTCGTGGCGCAGCTGCCTATCGAATTCCTGCAGCCCGGGCTCG
AGATCTGCGATCTAAGTAAGCTTGGCATTCCGGTACTGTTGGTAAAGCCACCATGGTAAAGCGTGAGAAA
AATGTCATCTATGGCCCTGAGCCTCTCCATCCTTTGGAGGATTTGACTGCCGGCGAAATGCTGTTTCGTG
CTCTCCGCAAGCACTCTCATTTGCCTCAAGCCTTGGTCGATGTGGTCGGCGATGAATCTTTGAGCTACAA
GGAGTTTTTTGAGGCAACCGTCTTGCTGGCTCAGTCCCTCCACAATTGTGGCTACAAGATGAACGACGTC
GTTAGTATCTGTGCTGAAAACAATACCCGTTTCTTCATTCCAGTCATCGCCGCATGGTATATCGGTATGA
TCGTGGCTCCAGTCAACGAGAGCTACATTCCCGACGAACTGTGTAAAGTCATGGGTATCTCTAAGCCACA
GACTGTCTTCACCACTAAGAATATTCTGAACAAAGTCCTGGAAGTCCAAAGCCGCACCAACTTTATTAAG
CGTATCATCATCTTGGACACTGTGGAGAATATTCACGGTTGCGAATCTTTGCCTAATTTCATCTCTCGCT
ATTCAGACGGCAACATCGCAAACTTTAAACCACTCCACTTCGACCCTGTGGAACAAGTTGCAGCCATTCT
GTGTAGCAGCGGTACTACTGGACTCCCAAAGGGAGTCATGCAGACCCATCAAAACATTTGCGTGCGTCTG
ATCCATGCTCTCGATCCACGCTACGGCACTCAGCTGATTCCTGGTGTCACCGTCTTGGTCTACTTGCCTT
TCTTCCATGCTTTCGGCTTTCATATTACTTTGGGTTACTTTATGGTCGGTCTCCGCGTGATTATGTTCCG
CCGTTTTGATCAGGAGGCTTTCTTGAAAGCCATCCAAGATTATGAAGTCCGCAGTGTCATCAACGTGCCT
AGCGTGATCCTGTTTTTGTCTAAGAGCCCACTCGTGGACAAGTACGACTTGTCTTCACTGCGTGAATTGT
GTTGCGGTGCCGCTCCACTGGCTAAGGAGGTCGCTGAAGTGGCCGCCAAACGCTTGAATCTTCCAGGGAT
TCGTTGTGGCTTCGGCCTCACCGAATCTACCAGTGCGATTATCCAGACTCTCGGGGATGAGTTTAAGAGC
GGCTCTTTGGGCCGTGTCACTCCACTCATGGCTGCTAAGATCGCTGATCGCGAAACTGGTAAGGCTTTGG
GCCCGAACCAAGTGGGCGAGCTGTGTATCAAAGGCCCTATGGTGAGCAAGGGTTATGTCAATAACGTTGA
AGCTACCAAGGAGGCCATCGACGACGACGGCTGGTTGCATTCTGGTGATTTTGGATATTACGACGAAGAT
GAGCATTTTTACGTCGTGGATCGTTACAAGGAGCTGATCAAATACAAGGGTAGCCAGGTTGCTCCAGCTG
AGTTGGAGGAGATTCTGTTGAAAAATCCATGCATTCGCGATGTCGCTGTGGTCGGCATTCCTGATCTGGA
GGCCGGCGAACTGCCTTCTGCTTTCGTTGTCAAGCAGCCTGGTACAGAAATTACCGCCAAAGAAGTGTAT
GATTACCTGGCTGAACGTGTGAGCCATACTAAGTACTTGCGTGGCGGCGTGCGTTTTGTTGACTCCATCC
CTCGTAACGTAACAGGCAAAATTACCCGCAAGGAGCTGTTGAAACAATTGTTGGTGAAGGCCGGCGGTTA
GTAATCTAGAGTCGGGGCGGCCGGCCGCTTCGAGCAGACATGATAAGATACATTGATGAGTTTGGACAAA
CCACAACTAGAATGCAGTGAAAAAAATGCTTTATTTGTGAAATTTGTGATGCTATTGCTTTATTTGTAAC
CATTATAAGCTGCAATAAACAAGTTAACAACAACAATTGCATTCATTTTATGTTTCAGGTTCAGGGGGAG
GTGTGGGAGGTTTTTTAAAGCAAGTAAAACCTCTACAAATGTGGTAAAATCGATAAGGATCCGTCGACCG
ATGCCCTTGAGAGCCTTCAACCCAGTCAGCTCCTTCCGGTGGGCGCGGGGCATGACTATCGTCGCCGCAC
TTATGACTGTCTTCTTTATCATGCAACTCGTAGGACAGGTGCCGGCAGCGCTCTTCCGCTTCCTCGCTCA
CTGACTCGCTGCGCTCGGTCGTTCGGCTGCGGCGAGCGGTATCAGCTCACTCAAAGGCGGTAATACGGTT
ATCCACAGAATCAGGGGATAACGCAGGAAAGAACATGTGAGCAAAAGGCCAGCAAAAGGCCAGGAACCGT
AAAAAGGCCGCGTTGCTGGCGTTTTTCCATAGGCTCCGCCCCCCTGACGAGCATCACAAAAATCGACGCT
CAAGTCAGAGGTGGCGAAACCCGACAGGACTATAAAGATACCAGGCGTTTCCCCCTGGAAGCTCCCTCGT
GCGCTCTCCTGTTCCGACCCTGCCGCTTACCGGATACCTGTCCGCCTTTCTCCCTTCGGGAAGCGTGGCG
CTTTCTCATAGCTCACGCTGTAGGTATCTCAGTTCGGTGTAGGTCGTTCGCTCCAAGCTGGGCTGTGTGC
ACGAACCCCCCGTTCAGCCCGACCGCTGCGCCTTATCCGGTAACTATCGTCTTGAGTCCAACCCGGTAAG
ACACGACTTATCGCCACTGGCAGCAGCCACTGGTAACAGGATTAGCAGAGCGAGGTATGTAGGCGGTGCT
ACAGAGTTCTTGAAGTGGTGGCCTAACTACGGCTACACTAGAAGAACAGTATTTGGTATCTGCGCTCTGC
TGAAGCCAGTTACCTTCGGAAAAAGAGTTGGTAGCTCTTGATCCGGCAAACAAACCACCGCTGGTAGCGG
TGGTTTTTTTGTTTGCAAGCAGCAGATTACGCGCAGAAAAAAAGGATCTCAAGAAGATCCTTTGATCTTT
TCTACGGGGTCTGACGCTCAGTGGAACGAAAACTCACGTTAAGGGATTTTGGTCATGAGATTATCAAAAA
GGATCTTCACCTAGATCCTTTTAAATTAAAAATGAAGTTTTAAATCAATCTAAAGTATATATGAGTAAAC
TTGGTCTGACAGTTACCAATGCTTAATCAGTGAGGCACCTATCTCAGCGATCTGTCTATTTCGTTCATCC
ATAGTTGCCTGACTCCCCGTCGTGTAGATAACTACGATACGGGAGGGCTTACCATCTGGCCCCAGTGCTG
CAATGATACCGCGAGACCCACGCTCACCGGCTCCAGATTTATCAGCAATAAACCAGCCAGCCGGAAGGGC
CGAGCGCAGAAGTGGTCCTGCAACTTTATCCGCCTCCATCCAGTCTATTAATTGTTGCCGGGAAGCTAGA
GTAAGTAGTTCGCCAGTTAATAGTTTGCGCAACGTTGTTGCCATTGCTACAGGCATCGTGGTGTCACGCT
CGTCGTTTGGTATGGCTTCATTCAGCTCCGGTTCCCAACGATCAAGGCGAGTTACATGATCCCCCATGTT
GTGCAAAAAAGCGGTTAGCTCCTTCGGTCCTCCGATCGTTGTCAGAAGTAAGTTGGCCGCAGTGTTATCA
CTCATGGTTATGGCAGCACTGCATAATTCTCTTACTGTCATGCCATCCGTAAGATGCTTTTCTGTGACTG
GTGAGTACTCAACCAAGTCATTCTGAGAATAGTGTATGCGGCGACCGAGTTGCTCTTGCCCGGCGTCAAT
ACGGGATAATACCGCGCCACATAGCAGAACTTTAAAAGTGCTCATCATTGGAAAACGTTCTTCGGGGCGA
AAACTCTCAAGGATCTTACCGCTGTTGAGATCCAGTTCGATGTAACCCACTCGTGCACCCAACTGATCTT
CAGCATCTTTTACTTTCACCAGCGTTTCTGGGTGAGCAAAAACAGGAAGGCAAAATGCCGCAAAAAAGGG
AATAAGGGCGACACGGAAATGTTGAATACTCATACTCTTCCTTTTTCAATATTATTGAAGCATTTATCAG
GGTTATTGTCTCATGAGCGGATACATATTTGAATGTATTTAGAAAAATAAACAAATAGGGGTTCCGCGCA
CATTTCCCCGAAAAGTGCCACCTG
[124 nt withheld, positions 4365-4488]
C
[91 nt withheld, positions 4490-4580]
A
[49 nt withheld, positions 4582-4630]
CCTTTGACGTTGGAGTCCACGTTCTTT
[37 nt withheld, positions 4658-4694]
ACCCTATCTCGGTCTATTCTTTTGATTTATAAGGGATTTTGCCGATTTCGGCCTATTGGTTAAAAAATGA
GCTGATTTAACAAAAATTTAACGCGAATTTTAACAAAATATTAACGCTTACAATTTGCCATTCGCCATTC
AGGCTGCGCAACTGTTGGGAAGGGCGATCGGTGCGGGCCTCTTCGCTATTACGCCAGCCCAAGCTACCAT
GATAAGTAAGTAATATTAAGGTACGGGAGGTACTTGGAGCGGCCGCAATAAAATATCTTTATTTTCATTA
CATCTGTGTGTTGGTTTTTTGTGTGAATCGATAGTACTAACATACGCTCTCCATCAAAACAAAACGAAAC
AAAACAAACTAGCAAAATAGGCTGTCCCCAGTGCAAGTGCAGGTGCCAGAACATTTCTCTATCGATAGGT
ACCGGGCCCCCCCT
